>Addgene plasmid #57534 | mGeos2-VESS-Actin-C-18 | addgene full sequence | sequence record 218591 | Addgene NGS Result
TTCTTTCCTGCGTTATCCCCTGATTCTGTGGATAACCGTATTACCGCCATGCATTAGTTATTAATAGTAA
TCAATTACGGGGTCATTAGTTCATAGCCCATATATGGAGTTCCGCGTTACATAACTTACGGTAAATGGCC
CGCCTGGCTGACCGCCCAACGACCCCCGCCCATTGACGTCAATAATGACGTATGTTCCCATAGTAACGCC
AATAGGGACTTTCCATTGACGTCAATGGGTGGAGTATTTACGGTAAACTGCCCACTTGGCAGTACATCAA
GTGTATCATATGCCAAGTACGCCCCCTATTGACGTCAATGACGGTAAATGGCCCGCCTGGCATTATGCCC
AGTACATGACCTTATGGGACTTTCCTACTTGGCAGTACATCTACGTATTAGTCATCGCTATTACCATGGT
GATGCGGTTTTGGCAGTACATCAATGGGCGTGGATAGCGGTTTGACTCACGGGGATTTCCAAGTCTCCAC
CCCATTGACGTCAATGGGAGTTTGTTTTGGCACCAAAATCAACGGGACTTTCCAAAATGTCGTAACAACT
CCGCCCCATTGACGCAAATGGGCGGTAGGCGTGTACGGTGGGAGGTCTATATAAGCAGAGCTGGTTTAGT
GAACCGTCAGATCCGCTAGCGCTACCGGTCGCCACCATGAGTGCGATTAAGCCAGACATGAAGATCAAAC
TCCGTATGGAAGGCAACGTAAACGGGCACCACTTTGTGATCGACGGAGATGGTACAGGCAAGCCTTTTGA
GGGAAAACAGAGTATGGATCTTGAAGTCAAAGAGGGCGGACCTCTGCCTTTTGCCTTTGATATCCTGACC
ACTGCATTCTCCTACGGCAACAGGGTATTCGCCAAATATCCAGACAACATACAAGACTATTTTAAGCAGT
CGTTTCCTAAGGGGTATTCGTGGGAACGAAGCTTGACTTTCGAAGACGGGGGCATTTGCAACGCCAGAAA
CGACATAACAATGGAAGGGGACACTTTCTATAATAAAGTTCGATTTTATGGTACCAACTTTCCCGCCAAT
GGTCCAGTTATGCAGAAGAAGACGCTGAAATGGGAGCCCTCCACTGAGAAAATGTATGTGCGTGATGGAG
TGCTGACGGGTGATGTAGAGATGGCTTTGTTGCTTGAAGGAAATGCCCATTACCGATGTGACTCCAGAAC
TACTTACAAAGCTAAGGAGAAGGGTGTCAAGTTACCAGGCGCCCACTTTGTGGACCACTGCATTGAGATT
TTAAGCCATGACAAAGATTACAACAAGGTTAAGCTGTATGAGCATGCTGTTGCTCATTCTGGATTGCCTG
ACAATGCCAGACGATCCGGACTCAGATCTGGCAGCGGTGGAGGCGGCGCATCCGGCGGAAGCGGAAGCGA
TGATGATATCGCCGCGCTCGTCGTCGACAACGGCTCCGGCATGTGCAAGGCCGGCTTCGCGGGCGACGAT
GCCCCCCGGGCCGTCTTCCCCTCCATCGTGGGGCGCCCCAGGCACCAGGGCGTGATGGTGGGCATGGGTC
AGAAGGATTCCTATGTGGGCGACGAGGCCCAGAGCAAGAGAGGCATCCTCACCCTGAAGTACCCCATCGA
GCACGGCATCGTCACCAACTGGGACGACATGGAGAAAATCTGGCACCACACCTTCTACAATGAGCTGCGT
GTGGCTCCCGAGGAGCACCCCGTGCTGCTGACCGAGGCCCCCCTGAACCCCAAGGCCAACCGCGAGAAGA
TGACCCAGATCATGTTTGAGACCTTCAACACCCCAGCCATGTACGTTGCTATCCAGGCTGTGCTATCCCT
GTACGCCTCTGGCCGTACCACTGGCATCGTGATGGACTCCGGTGACGGGGTCACCCACACTGTGCCCATC
TACGAGGGGTATGCCCTCCCCCATGCCATCCTGCGTCTGGACCTGGCTGGCCGGGACCTGACTGACTACC
TCATGAAGATCCTCACCGAGCGCGGCTACAGCTTCACCACCACGGCCGAGCGGGAAATCGTGCGTGACAT
TAAGGAGAAGCTGTGCTACGTCGCCCTGGACTTCGAGCAAGAGATGGCCACGGCTGCTTCCAGCTCCTCC
CTGGAGAAGAGCTACGAGCTGCCTGACGGCCAGGTCATCACCATTGGCAATGAGCGGTTCCGCTGCCCTG
AGGCACTCTTCCAGCCTTCCTTCCTGGGCATGGAGTCCTGTGGCATCCACGAAACTACCTTCAACTCCAT
CATGAAGTGTGACGTGGACATCCGCAAAGACCTGTACGCCAACACAGTGCTGTCTGGCGGCACCACCATG
TACCCTGGCATTGCCGACAGGATGCAGAAGGAGATCACTGCCCTGGCACCCAGCACAATGAAGATCAAGA
TCATTGCTCCTCCTGAGCGCAAGTACTCCGTGTGGATCGGCGGCTCCATCCTGGCCTCGCTGTCCACCTT
CCAGCAGATGTGGATCAGCAAGCAGGAGTATGACGAGTCCGGCCCCTCCATCGTCCACCGCAAATGCTTC
TAGGGATCCACCGGATCTAGATAACTGATCATAATCAGCCATACCACATTTGTAGAGGTTTTACTTGCTT
TAAAAAACCTCCCACACCTCCCCCTGAACCTGAAACATAAAATGAATGCAATTGTTGTTGTTAACTTGTT
TATTGCAGCTTATAATGGTTACAAATAAAGCAATAGCATCACAAATTTCACAAATAAAGCATTTTTTTCA
CTGCATTCTAGTTGTGGTTTGTCCAAACTCATCAATGTATCTTAAGGCGTAAATTGTAAGCGTTAATATT
TTGTTAAAATTCGCGTTAAATTTTTGTTAAATCAGCTCATTTTTTAACCAATAGGCCGAAATCGGCAAAA
TCCCTTATAAATCAAAAGAATAGACCGAGATAGGGT
[37 nt withheld, positions 2907-2943]
AAAGAACGTGGACTCCAACGTCAAAGG
[49 nt withheld, positions 2971-3019]
T
[91 nt withheld, positions 3021-3111]
G
[124 nt withheld, positions 3113-3236]
CAGGTGGCACTTTTCGGGGAAATGTGCGCGGAACCCCTATTTGTTTATTTTTCTAAATACATTCAAATAT
GTATCCGCTCATGAGACAATAACCCTGATAAATGCTTCAATAATATTGAAAAAGGAAGAGTCCTGAGGCG
GAAAGAACCAGCTGTGGAATGTGTGTCAGTTAGGGTGTGGAAAGTCCCCAGGCTCCCCAGCAGGCAGAAG
TATGCAAAGCATGCATCTCAATTAGTCAGCAACCATAGTCCCGCCCCTAACTCCGCCCATCCCGCCCCTA
ACTCCGCCCAGTTCCGCCCATTCTCCGCCCCATGGCTGACTAATTTTTTTTATTTATGCAGAGGCCGAGG
CCGCCTCGGCCTCTGAGCTATTCCAGAAGTAGTGAGGAGGCTTTTTTGGAGGCCTAGGCTTTTGCAAAGA
TCGATCAAGAGACAGGATGAGGATCGTTTCGCATGATTGAACAAGATGGATTGCACGCAGGTTCTCCGGC
CGCTTGGGTGGAGAGGCTATTCGGCTATGACTGGGCACAACAGACAATCGGCTGCTCTGATGCCGCCGTG
TTCCGGCTGTCAGCGCAGGGGCGCCCGGTTCTTTTTGTCAAGACCGACCTGTCCGGTGCCCTGAATGAAC
TGCAAGACGAGGCAGCGCGGCTATCGTGGCTGGCCACGACGGGCGTTCCTTGCGCAGCTGTGCTCGACGT
TGTCACTGAAGCGGGAAGGGACTGGCTGCTATTGGGCGAAGTGCCGGGGCAGGATCTCCTGTCATCTCAC
CTTGCTCCTGCCGAGAAAGTATCCATCATGGCTGATGCAATGCGGCGGCTGCATACGCTTGATCCGGCTA
CCTGCCCATTCGACCACCAAGCGAAACATCGCATCGAGCGAGCACGTACTCGGATGGAAGCCGGTCTTGT
CGATCAGGATGATCTGGACGAAGAGCATCAGGGGCTCGCGCCAGCCGAACTGTTCGCCAGGCTCAAGGCG
AGCATGCCCGACGGCGAGGATCTCGTCGTGACCCATGGCGATGCCTGCTTGCCGAATATCATGGTGGAAA
ATGGCCGCTTTTCTGGATTCATCGACTGTGGCCGGCTGGGTGTGGCGGACCGCTATCAGGACATAGCGTT
GGCTACCCGTGATATTGCTGAAGAGCTTGGCGGCGAATGGGCTGACCGCTTCCTCGTGCTTTACGGTATC
GCCGCTCCCGATTCGCAGCGCATCGCCTTCTATCGCCTTCTTGACGAGTTCTTCTGAGCGGGACTCTGGG
GTTCGAAATGACCGACCAAGCGACGCCCAACCTGCCATCACGAGATTTCGATTCCACCGCCGCCTTCTAT
GAAAGGTTGGGCTTCGGAATCGTTTTCCGGGACGCCGGCTGGATGATCCTCCAGCGCGGGGATCTCATGC
TGGAGTTCTTCGCCCACCCTAGGGGGAGGCTAACTGAAACACGGAAGGAGACAATACCGGAAGGAACCCG
CGCTATGACGGCAATAAAAAGACAGAATAAAACGCACGGTGTTGGGTCGTTTGTTCATAAACGCGGGGTT
CGGTCCCAGGGCTGGCACTCTGTCGATACCCCACCGAGACCCCATTGGGGCCAATACGCCCGCGTTTCTT
CCTTTTCCCCACCCCACCCCCCAAGTTCGGGTGAAGGCCCAGGGCTCGCAGCCAACGTCGGGGCGGCAGG
CCCTGCCATAGCCTCAGGTTACTCATATATACTTTAGATTGATTTAAAACTTCATTTTTAATTTAAAAGG
ATCTAGGTGAAGATCCTTTTTGATAATCTCATGACCAAAATCCCTTAACGTGAGTTTTCGTTCCACTGAG
CGTCAGACCCCGTAGAAAAGATCAAAGGATCTTCTTGAGATCCTTTTTTTCTGCGCGTAATCTGCTGCTT
GCAAACAAAAAAACCACCGCTACCAGCGGTGGTTTGTTTGCCGGATCAAGAGCTACCAACTCTTTTTCCG
AAGGTAACTGGCTTCAGCAGAGCGCAGATACCAAATACTGTTCTTCTAGTGTAGCCGTAGTTAGGCCACC
ACTTCAAGAACTCTGTAGCACCGCCTACATACCTCGCTCTGCTAATCCTGTTACCAGTGGCTGCTGCCAG
TGGCGATAAGTCGTGTCTTACCGGGTTGGACTCAAGACGATAGTTACCGGATAAGGCGCAGCGGTCGGGC
TGAACGGGGGGTTCGTGCACACAGCCCAGCTTGGAGCGAACGACCTACACCGAACTGAGATACCTACAGC
GTGAGCTATGAGAAAGCGCCACGCTTCCCGAAGGGAGAAAGGCGGACAGGTATCCGGTAAGCGGCAGGGT
CGGAACAGGAGAGCGCACGAGGGAGCTTCCAGGGGGAAACGCCTGGTATCTTTATAGTCCTGTCGGGTTT
CGCCACCTCTGACTTGAGCGTCGATTTTTGTGATGCTCGTCAGGGGGGCGGAGCCTATGGAAAAACGCCA
GCAACGCGGCCTTTTTACGGTTCCTGGCCTTTTGCTGGCCTTTTGCTCACATG
Features (pLannotate 1.2.2; 15 found; start..end, strand, type, name):
      1..47      +  rep_origin     RSF ori (fragment): Plasmids containing the RSF 1030 origin of replication can be propagated in E. coli cells that contain additional plasmids with compatible origins.
    115..418     +  enhancer       CMV enhancer: human cytomegalovirus immediate early enhancer
    419..622     +  promoter       CMV promoter: human cytomegalovirus (CMV) immediate early promoter
    667..1344    +  CDS            Skylan-S: Skylan-S is a photoswitchable green fluorescent protein published in 2015, derived from Lobophyllia hemprichii.
   1399..2520    +  CDS            ACTB: ACTB_BOVIN - Experimental evidence at protein level: Swiss-Prot protein existence level 1. Actin is a highly conserved protein that polymerizes to produce filaments that form cross-linked networks in the cytoplasm of cells. Actin exists in both monomeric (G-actin) and polymeric (F-actin) forms, both forms playing key functions, such as cell motility and contraction. In addition to their role in the cytoplasmic cytoskeleton, G- and F-actin also localize in the nucleus, and regulate gene transcription and motility and repair of damaged DNA. From Bos taurus (Bovine).
   2546..2630    +  CDS            large T antigen (fragment): large T antigen from SV40 (simian virus 40)
   2653..2774    +  polyA_signal   SV40 poly(A) signal: SV40 polyadenylation signal
   2808..3236    -  rep_origin     f1 ori (sequence partly withheld): f1 bacteriophage origin of replication; arrow indicates direction of (+) strand synthesis
   3263..3367    +  promoter       AmpR promoter: bla
   3436..3646    +  promoter       SV40 promoter: SV40 early promoter
   3689..4483    +  CDS            NeoR/KanR: aminoglycoside phosphotransferase from Tn5; aph(3')-II (or nptII); confers resistance to neomycin, kanamycin, and G418 (Geneticin®)
   4504..4656    +  CDS            ble (fragment): BLE_KLEPN - Experimental evidence at protein level: Swiss-Prot protein existence level 1. Binding protein with a strong affinity to the bleomycin family of antibiotics. Binds to CL990; an antimitotic-antibiotic compound. From Klebsiella pneumoniae.
   4715..4762    +  polyA_signal   HSV TK poly(A) signal: herpes simplex virus thymidine kinase polyadenylation signal (Cole and Stacy, 1985)
   4853..4869    -  polyA_signal   bGH poly(A) signal (fragment): bovine growth hormone polyadenylation signal
   5091..5679    +  rep_origin     ori: high-copy-number ColE1/pMB1/pBR322/pUC origin of replication
