[The description below was written by a language model from this plasmid's Addgene catalogue record and pLannotate feature annotations shown in this document.]
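Description:
mGeos2-VESS-Actin-C-18 is a mammalian expression plasmid built on the mGeos2-VESS-C1 backbone, a C1-style fluorescent-protein fusion vector. It encodes human beta-actin (ACTB) fused at its N terminus to the fluorescent protein mGeos2-VESS. The sequenced plasmid is about 5.7 kb. It replicates in E. coli from a high-copy ColE1/pUC-type origin and also carries an f1 phage origin. A single Tn5 NeoR/KanR gene provides both selections. The bacterial AmpR (bla) promoter drives it for kanamycin resistance in bacteria, and the SV40 early promoter, with an HSV TK polyadenylation signal, drives it for G418 selection in mammalian cells.

The expression cassette uses the human CMV immediate-early enhancer and promoter, followed by the fluorescent protein reading frame, a short gap consistent with a linker, the actin coding sequence and an SV40 poly(A) signal. The automated annotation labels the fluorescent protein as Skylan-S, a photoswitchable green protein derived from the Lobophyllia hemprichii coral. This most likely reflects close sequence similarity to a related variant, since the catalogue names the tag as mGeos2-VESS. The annotation likewise matches the actin segment to the bovine ACTB protein entry, whereas the catalogue gives the insert as human; actin is highly conserved. Short hits to RSF ori, SV40 large T antigen, ble and the bGH poly(A) signal are fragments, probably backbone remnants rather than functional parts.

The stated purpose is actin localization. Expression of the fusion labels the actin cytoskeleton in transfected cells for fluorescence imaging. The two recorded excitation/emission pairs, 503/514 nm and 569/581 nm, indicate a green and a red-shifted state. The record does not describe how the protein moves between these states.
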