Addgene plasmid #57534: mGeos2-VESS-Actin-C-18
Purpose: Localization: Actin, Excitation: 503 / 569, Emission: 514 / 581
Depositing lab: Michael Davidson. Depositing organization: Florida State University, Tallahassee.
Backbone
  Vector backbone: mGeos2-VESS-C1
  Backbone size w/o insert (bp): 4750
  Vector type: Mammalian Expression
  Selectable markers: Neomycin (select with G418)
Growth in bacteria
  Bacterial resistance: Kanamycin, 50 μg/mL
  Growth temperature: 37°C
  Growth strain: DH5alpha
  Copy number: High Copy
Gene/Insert
  Gene/Insert name: Actin (alt name: NM_001101.3)
  Species: H. sapiens (human)
  Entrez Gene: ACTB (a.k.a. BKRNS, BNS, BRWS1, CSMH, DDS1, PS1TP5BP1, THC8)
  Promoter: CMV
  Tag / fusion protein: mGeos2-VESS (N terminal on backbone)
  Cloning method: Unknown
  Sequencing primers: 5′ CMV-F; 3′ SV40pA-R
Terms and licenses: Academic/Nonprofit Terms; Industry Terms
Depositor comments: . Excitation = 503 / 569; Emission = 514 / 581
How to cite: mGeos2-VESS-Actin-C-18 was a gift from Michael Davidson (Addgene plasmid # 57534 ; http://n2t.net/addgene:57534 ; RRID:Addgene_57534)
