>Addgene plasmid #57534 | mGeos2-VESS-Actin-C-18 | depositor partial sequence | sequence record 88676 | insert sequence
GTCAGATCCGCTAGCGCTACCGGTCGCCACCATGAGTGCGATTAAGCCAGACATGAAGATCAAACTCCGT
ATGGAAGGCAACGTAAACGGGCACCACTTTGTGATCGACGGAGATGGTACAGGCAAGCCTTTTGAGGGAA
AACAGAGTATGGATCTTGAAGTCAAAGAGGGCGGACCTCTGCCTTTTGCCTTTGATATCCTGACCACTGC
ATTCTCCTACGGCAACAGGGTATTCGCCAAATATCCAGACAACATACAAGACTATTTTAAGCAGTCGTTT
CCTAAGGGGTATTCGTGGGAACGAAGCTTGACTTTCGAAGACGGGGGCATTTGCAACGCCAGAAACGACA
TAACAATGGAAGGGGACACTTTCTATAATAAAGTTCGATTTTATGGTACCAACTTTCCCGCCAATGGTCC
AGTTATGCAGAAGAAGACGCTGAAATGGGAGCCCTCCACTGAGAAAATGTATGTGCGTGATGGAGTGCTG
ACGGGTGATGTAGAGATGGCTTTGTTGCTTGAAGGAAATGCCCATTACCGATGTGACTCCAGAACTACTT
ACAAAGCTAAGGAGAAGGGTGTCAAGTTACCAGGCGCCCACTTTGTGGACCACTGCATTGAGATTTTAAG
CCATGACAAAGATTACAACAAGGTTAAGCTGTATGAGCATGCTGTTGCTCATTCTGGATTGCCTGACAAT
GCCAGACGATCCGGACTCAGATCTGGCAGCGGTGGAGGCAGCGCATCCGGCGGAAGCGGAAGCGATGATG
ATATCGCCGCGCTCGTCGTCGACAACGGCTCCGGCATGTGCAAGGCCGGCTTCGCGGGCGACGATGCCCC
CCGGGCCGTCTTCCCCTCCATCGTGGGGCGCCCCAGGCACCAGGGCGTGATGGTGGGCATGGGTCAGAAG
GATTCCTATGTGGGCGACGAGGCCCAGAGCAAGAGAGGCATCCTCACCCTGAAGTACCCCATCGAGCACG
GCATCGTCACCAACTGGGACGACATGGAGAAAATCTGGCACCACACCTTCTACAATGAGCTGCGTGTGGC
TCCCGAGGAGCACCCCGTGCTGCTGACCGAGGCCCCCCTGAACCCCAAGGCCAACCGCGAGAAGATGACC
CAGATCATGTTTGAGACCTTCAACACCCCAGCCATGTACGTTGCTATCCAGGCTGTGCTATCCCTGTACG
CCTCTGGCCGTACCACTGGCATCGTGATGGACTCCGGTGACGGGGTCACCCACACTGTGCCCATCTACGA
GGGGTATGCCCTCCCCCATGCCATCCTGCGTCTGGACCTGGCTGGCCGGGACCTGACTGACTACCTCATG
AAGATCCTCACCGAGCGCGGCTACAGCTTCACCACCACGGCCGAGCGGGAAATCGTGCGTGACATTAAGG
AGAAGCTGTGCTACGTCGCCCTGGACTTCGAGCAAGAGATGGCCACGGCTGCTTCCAGCTCCTCCCTGGA
GAAGAGCTACGAGCTGCCTGACGGCCAGGTCATCACCATTGGCAATGAGCGGTTCCGCTGCCCTGAGGCA
CTCTTCCAGCCTTCCTTCCTGGGCATGGAGTCCTGTGGCATCCACGAAACTACCTTCAACTCCATCATGA
AGTGTGACGTGGACATCCGCAAAGACCTGTACGCCAACACAGTGCTGTCTGGCGGCACCACCATGTACCC
TGGCATTGCCGACAGGATGCAGAAGGAGATCACTGCCCTGGCACCCAGCACAATGAAGATCAAGATCATT
GCTCCTCCTGAGCGCAAGTACTCCGTGTGGATCGGCGGCTCCATCCTGGCCTCGCTGTCCACCTTCCAGC
AGATGTGGATCAGCAAGCAGGAGTATGACGAGTCCGGCCCCTCCATCGTCCACCGCAAATGCTTCTAGGG
ATCCACCGGATCTAGATAACTGATCATAATCAGCCATA
